>Addgene plasmid #15857 | pMOR10-ISH | addgene full sequence | sequence record 227768 | Addgene NGS Result
GTAAAACGACGGCCAGTGAATTGTAATACGACTCACTATAGGGCGAATTGGGCCCGACGTCGCATGCTCC
CGGCCGCCATGGCGGCCGCGGGAATTCGATTCTGATTCTCTCAGTTCCTCCAAAAATACCTGGGTCTTCT
GTCTGGTAGTTTGAGTATAATGAAAATTATCTTCCAGCAGAAGGAAGAATTTTCTTGAAGTTGGATAGTC
AGAAAACCTTGTGTACATTGATTTTTTTCTCCCCTATGGAGAAGGTGAGAAATCCTGAAGTTTCCTGGAG
AGTTTGTTCACAGTTGGTCATAAGTCAGAGCAGAGAGGCACTATTCCCAATTTCTGACAAAGCCATCCAT
TTGCAGCTATACTTTTGCCCTCTTCTCACTATGCCAATAATACTGCAGTAAGGGTTCCTAGGATGGTGTC
CAGCTGACTGAAATTATGGGACAAGGGCAGTGTATTTTCTGTGTCCTTTCAGACCCAAGGATGAGTAGCT
GTGAGCAGTCAGGTTCAGAGCTGTAAAAGTTTATCAGGGCAATTTAAAAACAGAAGGTCACTGACTTACT
CAGAACCCCAGTGTGGCCGAAGGCTCTTGTTGCACATTTTAGGTGCAAGTTCTATCATTAGTTCCAGATG
TGATATTCATCTCTTAAACTCTGAAGGGGAATCATAAAGCAAGCAAACAGCTGTGGCTGGAATCACTAGT
GAATTCGCGGCCGCCTGCAGGTCGACCATATGGGAGAGCTCCCAACGCGTTGGATGCATAGCTTGAGTAT
TCTATAGTGTCACCTAAATAGCTTGGCGTAATCATGGTCATAGCTGTTTCCTGTGTGAAATTGTTATCCG
CTCACAATTCCACACAACATACGAGCCGGAAGCATAAAGTGTAAAGCCTGGGGTGCCTAATGAGTGAGCT
AACTCACATTAATTGCGTTGCGCTCACTGCCCGCTTTCCAGTCGGGAAACCTGTCGTGCCAGCTGCATTA
ATGAATCGGCCAACGCGCGGGGAGAGGCGGTTTGCGTATTGGGCGCTCTTCCGCTTCCTCGCTCACTGAC
TCGCTGCGCTCGGTCGTTCGGCTGCGGCGAGCGGTATCAGCTCACTCAAAGGCGGTAATACGGTTATCCA
CAGAATCAGGGGATAACGCAGGAAAGAACATGTGAGCAAAAGGCCAGCAAAAGGCCAGGAACCGTAAAAA
GGCCGCGTTGCTGGCGTTTTTCCATAGGCTCCGCCCCCCTGACGAGCATCACAAAAATCGACGCTCAAGT
CAGAGGTGGCGAAACCCGACAGGACTATAAAGATACCAGGCGTTTCCCCCTGGAAGCTCCCTCGTGCGCT
CTCCTGTTCCGACCCTGCCGCTTACCGGATACCTGTCCGCCTTTCTCCCTTCGGGAAGCGTGGCGCTTTC
TCATAGCTCACGCTGTAGGTATCTCAGTTCGGTGTAGGTCGTTCGCTCCAAGCTGGGCTGTGTGCACGAA
CCCCCCGTTCAGCCCGACCGCTGCGCCTTATCCGGTAACTATCGTCTTGAGTCCAACCCGGTAAGACACG
ACTTATCGCCACTGGCAGCAGCCACTGGTAACAGGATTAGCAGAGCGAGGTATGTAGGCGGTGCTACAGA
GTTCTTGAAGTGGTGGCCTAACTACGGCTACACTAGAAGAACAGTATTTGGTATCTGCGCTCTGCTGAAG
CCAGTTACCTTCGGAAAAAGAGTTGGTAGCTCTTGATCCGGCAAACAAACCACCGCTGGTAGCGGTGGTT
TTTTTGTTTGCAAGCAGCAGATTACGCGCAGAAAAAAAGGATCTCAAGAAGATCCTTTGATCTTTTCTAC
GGGGTCTGACGCTCAGTGGAACGAAAACTCACGTTAAGGGATTTTGGTCATGAGATTATCAAAAAGGATC
TTCACCTAGATCCTTTTAAATTAAAAATGAAGTTTTAAATCAATCTAAAGTATATATGAGTAAACTTGGT
CTGACAGTTACCAATGCTTAATCAGTGAGGCACCTATCTCAGCGATCTGTCTATTTCGTTCATCCATAGT
TGCCTGACTCCCCGTCGTGTAGATAACTACGATACGGGAGGGCTTACCATCTGGCCCCAGTGCTGCAATG
ATACCGCGAGACCCACGCTCACCGGCTCCAGATTTATCAGCAATAAACCAGCCAGCCGGAAGGGCCGAGC
GCAGAAGTGGTCCTGCAACTTTATCCGCCTCCATCCAGTCTATTAATTGTTGCCGGGAAGCTAGAGTAAG
TAGTTCGCCAGTTAATAGTTTGCGCAACGTTGTTGCCATTGCTACAGGCATCGTGGTGTCACGCTCGTCG
TTTGGTATGGCTTCATTCAGCTCCGGTTCCCAACGATCAAGGCGAGTTACATGATCCCCCATGTTGTGCA
AAAAAGCGGTTAGCTCCTTCGGTCCTCCGATCGTTGTCAGAAGTAAGTTGGCCGCAGTGTTATCACTCAT
GGTTATGGCAGCACTGCATAATTCTCTTACTGTTATGCCATCCGTAAGATGCTTTTCTGTGACTGGTGAG
TACTCAACCAAGTCATTCTGAGAATAGTGTATGCGGCGACCGAGTTGCTCTTGCCCGGCGTCAATACGGG
ATAATACCGCGCCACATAGCAGAACTTTAAAAGTGCTCATCATTGGAAAACGTTCTTCGGGGCGAAAACT
CTCAAGGATCTTACCGCTGTTGAGATCCAGTTCGATGTAACCCACTCGTGCACCCAACTGATCTTCAGCA
TCTTTTACTTTCACCAGCGTTTCTGGGTGAGCAAAAACAGGAAGGCAAAATGCCGCAAAAAAGGGAATAA
GGGCGACACGGAAATGTTGAATACTCATACTCTTCCTTTTTCAATATTATTGAAGCATTTATCAGGGTTA
TTGTCTCATGAGCGGATACATATTTGAATGTATTTAGAAAAATAAACAAATAGGGGTTCCGCGCACATTT
CCCCGAAAAGTGCCACCTGATGCGGTGTGAAATACCGCACAGATGCGTAAGGAGAAAATACCGCATCAGG
AAATTGTAAGCGTTAATATTTTGTTAAAATTCGCGTTAAATTTTTGTTAAATCAGCTCATTTTTTAACCA
ATAGGCCGAAATCGGCAAAATCCCTTATAAATCAAAAGAATAGACCGAGATAGGGT
[37 nt withheld, positions 3137-3173]
AAAGAACGTGGACTCCAACGTCAAAGG
[49 nt withheld, positions 3201-3249]
T
[91 nt withheld, positions 3251-3341]
G
[124 nt withheld, positions 3343-3466]
CCATTCGCCATTCAGGCTGCGCAACTGTTGGGAAGGGCGATCGGTGCGGGCCTCTTCGCTATTACGCCAG
CTGGCGAAAGGGGGATGTGCTGCAAGGCGATTAAGTTGGGTAACGCCAGGGTTTTCCCAGTCACGACGTT
Features (pLannotate 1.2.2; 13 found; start..end, strand, type, name):
     24..42      +  promoter       T7 promoter: promoter for bacteriophage T7 RNA polymerase
    697..759     -  CDS            VESPI_VESMG (fragment): Experimental evidence at protein level: Swiss-Prot protein existence level 1. Shows contractile activity on isolated ileum smooth muscle. From Vespa magnifica (Hornet).
    771..789     -  promoter       SP6 promoter: promoter for bacteriophage SP6 RNA polymerase
    831..847     -  protein_bind   lac operator: The lac repressor binds to the lac operator to inhibit transcription in E. coli. This inhibition can be relieved by adding lactose or isopropyl-β-D-thiogalactopyranoside (IPTG). lac repressor encoded by lacI
    855..885     -  promoter       lac promoter: promoter for the E. coli lac operon
    900..921     -  protein_bind   CAP binding site: CAP binding activates transcription in the presence of cAMP. E. coli catabolite activator protein
    934..1026    -  CDS            lacI (fragment): lac repressor; lacI; The lac repressor binds to the lac operator to inhibit transcription in E. coli. This inhibition can be relieved by adding lactose or isopropyl-β-D-thiogalactopyranoside (IPTG).
   1209..1797    -  rep_origin     ori: high-copy-number ColE1/pMB1/pBR322/pUC origin of replication
   1968..2828    -  CDS            AmpR: β-lactamase; bla; confers resistance to ampicillin, carbenicillin, and related antibiotics
   2829..2933    -  promoter       AmpR promoter: bla
   2960..3010    +  misc_feature   bom (fragment): basis of mobility region from pBR322
   3038..3466    -  rep_origin     f1 ori (sequence partly withheld): f1 bacteriophage origin of replication; arrow indicates direction of (+) strand synthesis
   3470..21      -  CDS            lacZα (fragment) (across the origin): LacZα fragment of β-galactosidase; lacZ fragment
