[The description below was written by a language model from this plasmid's Addgene catalogue record and pLannotate feature annotations shown in this document.]
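Description:
pMOR10-ISH is a riboprobe template plasmid built on the pGEM-T Easy cloning vector, carrying a 587 bp fragment of the mouse odorant receptor gene MOR10 (also known as MOR244-2 or Olfr1508; current gene symbol Or4e1). The sequenced plasmid is about 3.6 kb, consistent with the roughly 3 kb backbone plus the insert. It is propagated in E. coli at high copy number through a ColE1/pUC-type origin and selected with ampicillin via the β-lactamase gene and its native promoter. An f1 phage origin is also present, which in principle allows single-stranded DNA production. Remnants of the lac region (lac promoter, operator, CAP site and interrupted lacZα fragments) reflect the blue/white screening system of the backbone, disrupted here by the insert.

The functional core of the construct is the insert sitting between two opposing bacteriophage promoters, T7 on one side and SP6 on the other. The feature table does not annotate the MOR10 fragment itself, but the unannotated stretch between these promoters matches its expected position. A short hit to a hornet peptide in this region is almost certainly a spurious annotation match. With the plasmid as template for in vitro transcription, one polymerase yields an antisense RNA probe and the other the sense control; the record does not state the insert's orientation, so which promoter gives antisense cannot be determined from it. The same T7 and SP6 sites serve as sequencing primer sites. The plasmid is intended for generating labelled riboprobes for in situ hybridization to detect MOR10 transcripts. It was deposited with a study of how the H element influences odorant receptor gene expression in mouse.
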