Addgene plasmid #15857: pMOR10-ISH
Depositing lab: Peter Mombaerts. Depositing organization: Rockefeller University. Publication: Local and cis Effects of the H Element on Expression of Odorant Receptor Genes in Mouse. Fuss SH, Omura M, Mombaerts P. Cell. 2007 Jul 27. 130(2):373-84. 10.1016/j.cell.2007.06.023 PubMed 17662950.
Backbone
  Vector backbone: pGEM-T Easy
  Backbone manufacturer: Promega
  Backbone size w/o insert (bp): 3015
  Vector type: for riboprobe, in situ hybridization
Growth in bacteria
  Bacterial resistance: Ampicillin, 100 μg/mL
  Growth temperature: 37°C
  Growth strain: DH5alpha
  Copy number: High Copy
Gene/Insert
  Gene/Insert name: MOR10 (alt names: MOR244-2; Olfr1508)
  Species: M. musculus (mouse)
  Insert size (bp): 587
  GenBank ID: AE008683
  Entrez Gene: Or4e1 (a.k.a. MOR244-2, MOR244-4, Mor10, Olfr1508, Or10)
  Cloning method: Restriction Enzyme
  Sequencing primers: 5′ T7; 3′ SP6
Terms and licenses: Academic/Nonprofit Terms; Industry Terms: Not Available to Industry
How to cite: pMOR10-ISH was a gift from Peter Mombaerts (Addgene plasmid # 15857 ; http://n2t.net/addgene:15857 ; RRID:Addgene_15857)
