>Addgene plasmid #15857 | pMOR10-ISH | depositor partial sequence | sequence record 8395 | Author sequence
CTGATTCTCTCAGTTCCTCCAAAAATACCTGGGTCTTCTGTCTGGTAGTTTGAGTATAATGAAAATTATC
TTCCAGCAGAAGGAAGAATTTTCTTGAAGTTGGATAGTCAGAAAACCTGGTGTACATTGATTTTTCCCCC
CTATGGAGAAGGTGAGAAATCCTGAAGTTTCCTGGAGAGTTTGTTCACAGTTGGTCATAAGTCAGAGCAG
AGAGGCACTATTCCCAATTTCTGACAAAGCCATCCATTTGCAGCTATACTTTTGCCCTCTTCTCACTATG
CCAATAATACTGCAGTAAGGGTTCCTAGGATGGTGTCCAGCTGACTGAAATTATGGGACAAGGGCAGTGT
ATTTTCCGTGTCCTTTCAGACCCAAGGATGAGTAGCTGTGAGCAGTCAGGTTCAGAGCTGTAACAGTTTA
TCAGGGCAATTTAAAAACAGAAGGTCACTGACTTACTCAGAACCCCAGTGTGGCCGAAGGCTCTTGTTGC
ACACTTTAGGTGCAAGTTCTATCATTAGTTCCAGATGCGACATTCATCTCTTAAACTCTGAAGGGGAATC
ATAAAGGAAGCAAACAGCTGTGGCTGG
