>Addgene plasmid #15857 | pMOR10-ISH | addgene partial sequence | sequence record 22567 | 15857 with M13F
GCCCGACGTCGCATGCTCCCGGCCGCCATGGCGGCCGCGGGAATTCGATTCTGATTCTCTCAGTTCCTCC
AAAAATACCTGGGTCTTCTGTCTGGTAGTTTGAGTATAATGAAAATTATCTTCCAGCAGAAGGAAGAATT
TTCTTGAAGTTGGATAGTCAGAAAACCTTGTGTACATTGATTTTTTTCTCCCCTATGGAGAAGGTGAGAA
ATCCTGAAGTTTCCTGGAGAGTTTGTTCACAGTTGGTCATAAGTCAGAGCAGAGAGGCACTATTCCCAAT
TTCTGACAAAGCCATCCATTTGCAGCTATACTTTTGCCCTCTTCTCACTATGCCAATAATACTGCAGTAA
GGGTTCCTAGGATGGTGTCCAGCTGACTGAAATTATGGGACAAGGGCAGTGTATTTTCTGTGTCCTTTCA
GACCCAAGGATGAGTAGCTGTGAGCAGTCAGGTTCAGAGCTGTAAAAGTTTATCAGGGCAATTTAAAAAC
AGAAGGTCACTGACTTACTCAGAACCCCAGTGTGGCCGAAGGCTCTTGTTGCACATTTTAGGTGCAAGTT
CTATCATTAGTTCCAGATGTGATATTCATCTCTTAAACTCTGAAGGGGAATCATAAAGCAAGCAAACAGC
TGTGGCTGGAATCACTAGTGAATTCGCGGCCGCCTGCAGGTCGACCATATGGGAGAGCTCCCAACGCGTT
GGATGCATAGCTTGAGTATTCTATAGTGTCACCTAAATAGCTTGGCGTAATCATGGTCATAGCTGTTTCC
TGTGTGAAATTTGTATCCGCTCACATTTCCACACACATACGAGCCGGAAGCA
